>Addgene plasmid #42414 | FLJ10324A | depositor partial sequence | sequence record 57247 | FLJ10324A sequence 529 bps
CATATGCACCATCATCATCATCATTCTTCTGGTGTAGATCTGGGTACCGAGAACCTGTACTTCCAATCCA
TGGACCCCGCCGAGCTCTCCACCCAGCTGTCGGCCCCTGGTGTCCTGAAGGTGTTTGGGGACAGTGTCTG
CACAGGAACCCACTACAAGAGCGTCCTGGCCACCGGCACCTCCAGCGCCCGTGAGCTGGTGAAGGAGGCG
CTGGAGCGGTACGCCCTGGACCCCAGGCAGGCCGGCCAGTACGTGCTGTGTGACGTGGTGGGCCAAGCCG
GCGATGCTGGGCAGCGGTGGCAGGCCCGGTGCTTTCGGGTGTTTGGGGACAGTGAGAAGCCCCTCTTGAT
CCAGGAATTATGGAAACCCCGAGAAGGTTTATCCCGGAGGTTTGAGCTGAGGAAGAGGTCGGACGTGGAG
GAGCTGGCAGCCAAGGAGGTGGACACCATCACGGCAGGGATAAACGCCCAGGCCCGGAGGCTGCAGCGGA
GTCGCGCGAAGTGACAGTAAAGGTGGATACGGATCCGAA
