>Addgene plasmid #42414 | FLJ10324A | addgene partial sequence | sequence record 60668 | T7 5'-TAATACGACTCACTATAGGG-3'
TTCCCTCTAGAAATAATTTTGTTTAACTTTAAGAAGGAGATATACATATGCACCATCATCATCATCATTC
TTCTGGTGTAGATCTGGGTACCGAGAACCTGTACTTCCAATCCATGGACCCCGCCGAGCTCTCCACCCAG
CTGTCGGCCCCTGGTGTCCTGAAGGTGTTTGGGGACAGTGTCTGCACAGGAACCCACTACAAGAGCGTCC
TGGCCACCGGCACCTCCAGCGCCCGTGAGCTGGTGAAGGAGGCGCTGGAGCGGTACGCCCTGGACCCCAG
GCAGGCCGGCCAGTACGTGCTGTGTGACGTGGTGGGCCAAGCCGGCGATGCTGGGCAGCGGTGGCAGGCC
CGGTGCTTTCGGGTGTTTGGGGACAGTGAGAAGCCCCTCTTGATCCAGGAATTATGGAAACCCCGAGAAG
GTTTATCCCGGAGGTTTGAGCTGAGGAAGAGGTCGGACGTGGAGGAGCTGGCAGCCAAGGAGGTGGACAC
CATCACGGCAGGGATAAACGCCCAGGCCCGGAGGCTGCAGCGGAGTCGCGCGAAGTGACAGTAAAGGTGG
ATACGGATCCGAATTCGAGCTCCGTCGACAAGCTTGCGGCCGCACTCGAGCACCACCACCACCACCACTG
AGATCCGGCTGCTAACAAAGCCCGAAAGGAAGCTGAGTTGGCTGCTGCCACCGCTGAGCAATAACTAGCA
TAACCCCTTGGGGCCTCTAAACGGGTCTTGAGGGGTTTTTTGCTGAAAGGAGGAACTATATCCGGATTGG
CGAATGGG
[124 nt withheld, positions 779-902]
C
[65 nt withheld, positions 904-968]
