[The description below was written by a language model from this plasmid's Addgene catalogue record.]
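Description:
FLJ10324A is a bacterial expression plasmid built on the pNIC28-Bsa4 backbone from the SGC, made to produce a fragment of the human FLJ10324 protein in E. coli for structure determination. It is maintained as a high-copy plasmid under kanamycin selection. No feature table is provided, so the origin of replication and the exact regulatory elements are not stated. However, the listed T7 and T7-terminator sequencing primers suggest that the insert lies within a T7 promoter/terminator expression cassette. That would fit the depositor's recommendation of a DE3-type expression host, which supplies T7 RNA polymerase and, through a helper plasmid, rare-codon tRNAs.

The insert is about 529 bp of human sequence and was introduced by ligation-independent cloning. The record cautions that it may not be the full open reading frame, as is usual for structural genomics constructs trimmed to a well-behaved domain. It is fused at its N terminus to a hexahistidine tag followed by a TEV protease cleavage site. This allows the protein to be captured by immobilised metal affinity chromatography and the tag to be removed afterwards, leaving near-native protein for crystallisation. The mutation field only refers to the depositor comments, which give no specific sequence changes, so any differences from the reference sequence are not stated. The entry is associated with a deposited crystal structure, so the construct's main use is recombinant production of this domain for structural, biophysical or biochemical work.
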