Addgene plasmid #42414: FLJ10324A
Purpose: Bacterial expression for structure determination; may not be full ORF
Depositing lab: Nicola Burgess-Brown. Depositing organization: University of Oxford.
Backbone
  Vector backbone: pNIC28-Bsa4
  Backbone manufacturer: SGC
  Vector type: Bacterial Expression
Growth in bacteria
  Bacterial resistance: Kanamycin, 50 μg/mL
  Growth temperature: 37°C
  Growth strain: Mach1 ;
  Copy number: High Copy
Gene/Insert
  Gene/Insert name: FLJ10324A (alt names: gi|111599559; PDB:3EC8)
  Species: H. sapiens (human)
  Insert size (bp): 529
  Mutation: See Comments
  Tag / fusion protein: His6-TEV (N terminal on insert)
  Cloning method: Ligation Independent Cloning
  Sequencing primers: 5′ T7; 3′ T7-term
Terms and licenses: Academic/Nonprofit Terms; Industry Terms: Not Available to Industry
Depositor comments: http://www.thesgc.org/structures/3EC8/ Use BL21(DE3)-R3-pRARE2 strain for expression.
How to cite: FLJ10324A was a gift from Nicola Burgess-Brown (Addgene plasmid # 42414 ; http://n2t.net/addgene:42414 ; RRID:Addgene_42414)
